Addgene plasmid #69022: EBFP2-Cx30
Purpose: Expresses human Cx30 (Gjb6 CDS) with an 8 amino acid linker on the N-terminus of the Connexin linking to Enhanced Blue Fluorescent Protein 2 (FP fused to NT of connexin). CMV promoter.
Depositing lab: David Spray. Depositing organization: Albert Einstein College of Medicine. Publication: Connexin Type and Fluorescent Protein-fusion Tag Determine Structural Stability of Gap Junction Plaques. Stout RF Jr, Snapp EL, Spray DC. J Biol Chem. 2015 Aug 11. pii: jbc.M115.659979. 10.1074/jbc.M115.659979 PubMed 26265468.
Backbone
  Vector backbone: EGFP-C1
  Total vector size (bp): 5525
  Vector type: Mammalian Expression
  Selectable markers: Neomycin (select with G418)
Growth in bacteria
  Bacterial resistance: Kanamycin, 50 μg/mL
  Growth temperature: 37°C
  Growth strain: JM109
  Copy number: High Copy
Gene/Insert
  Gene/Insert name: Cx30
  Species: H. sapiens (human)
  Entrez Gene: GJB6 (a.k.a. CX30, DFNA3, DFNA3B, DFNB1B, ECTD2, ED2, EDH, HED, HED2)
  Promoter: CMV
  Tag / fusion protein: EBFP2 (N terminal on insert)
  Cloning method: Ligation Independent Cloning
  Sequencing primers: 5′ CMV; 3′ C1N1-rev: ACCTCTACAAATGTGGTATGGCTGATTATG
Terms and licenses: Academic/Nonprofit Terms; Industry Terms: Not Available to Industry
Depositor comments: Note all connexins tested that have a fluorescent protein fused to the connexin amino-terminus do not form functional channels. This plasmid forms gap junction plaque structures but does not produce intercellular coupling.
How to cite: EBFP2-Cx30 was a gift from David Spray (Addgene plasmid # 69022 ; http://n2t.net/addgene:69022 ; RRID:Addgene_69022)
