[The description below was written by a language model from this plasmid's Addgene catalogue record and pLannotate feature annotations shown in this document.]
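Description:
EBFP2-Cx30 is a 5,525 bp mammalian expression plasmid built on the EGFP-C1 backbone, in which the original fluorescent protein has been replaced by Enhanced Blue Fluorescent Protein 2. It replicates in bacteria at high copy from a ColE1/pUC-type origin and also carries an f1 phage origin. A single NeoR/KanR gene (Tn5 aminoglycoside phosphotransferase) serves both hosts. A bacterial bla-type promoter drives it for kanamycin selection in E. coli, and the adjacent SV40 enhancer/early promoter drives it in mammalian cells for G418 selection of stable transfectants, with an HSV TK polyadenylation signal terminating the cassette. The short ble, large T antigen and bGH poly(A) fragments called in the feature table appear to be incidental partial matches within backbone sequence rather than functional elements.

The payload is a fusion open reading frame transcribed from the human cytomegalovirus immediate early enhancer and promoter and terminated by the SV40 poly(A) signal. EBFP2, a monomeric, rapidly maturing blue fluorescent protein derived from Aequorea victoria, lies upstream. It is joined through an 8 amino acid linker, encoded by residual multiple cloning site sequence, to the amino terminus of human connexin 30 (GJB6), a gap junction channel subunit. The insert was introduced by ligation-independent cloning.

The construct is intended for live-cell fluorescence imaging of connexin 30 localization and gap junction plaque structure, and it comes from work comparing how connexin type and fluorescent tag placement affect plaque stability. The depositor notes an important limitation: connexins tagged at the amino terminus do not form functional channels. This fusion therefore assembles into gap junction plaques but does not produce intercellular coupling, making it suitable for structural rather than functional studies.
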