Features (pLannotate 1.2.2; 16 found; start..end, strand, type, name):
     61..364     +  enhancer       CMV enhancer: human cytomegalovirus immediate early enhancer
    365..568     +  promoter       CMV promoter: human cytomegalovirus (CMV) immediate early promoter
    613..1329    +  CDS            EBFP2: EBFP2 is a basic (constitutively fluorescent) blue fluorescent protein published in 2007, derived from Aequorea victoria. It is reported to be a rapidly-maturing monomer with moderate acid sensitivity.
   1330..1352    +  misc_feature   MCS (fragment): multiple cloning site
   1354..2136    +  CDS            GJB6: CXB6_HUMAN - Experimental evidence at protein level: Swiss-Prot protein existence level 1. One gap junction consists of a cluster of closely packed pairs of transmembrane channels, the connexons, through which materials of low MW diffuse from one cell to a neighboring cell. From Homo sapiens (Human).
   2140..2189    +  misc_feature   MCS (fragment): multiple cloning site
   2206..2290    +  CDS            large T antigen (fragment): large T antigen from SV40 (simian virus 40)
   2313..2434    +  polyA_signal   SV40 poly(A) signal: SV40 polyadenylation signal
   2468..2896    -  rep_origin     f1 ori (sequence partly withheld): f1 bacteriophage origin of replication; arrow indicates direction of (+) strand synthesis
   2923..3027    +  promoter       AmpR promoter: bla
   3029..3386    +  promoter       SV40 promoter: SV40 enhancer and early promoter
   3421..4215    +  CDS            NeoR/KanR: aminoglycoside phosphotransferase from Tn5; aph(3')-II (or nptII); confers resistance to neomycin, kanamycin, and G418 (Geneticin®)
   4236..4388    +  CDS            ble (fragment): BLE_KLEPN - Experimental evidence at protein level: Swiss-Prot protein existence level 1. Binding protein with a strong affinity to the bleomycin family of antibiotics. Binds to CL990; an antimitotic-antibiotic compound. From Klebsiella pneumoniae.
   4447..4494    +  polyA_signal   HSV TK poly(A) signal: herpes simplex virus thymidine kinase polyadenylation signal (Cole and Stacy, 1985)
   4585..4601    -  polyA_signal   bGH poly(A) signal (fragment): bovine growth hormone polyadenylation signal
   4823..5411    +  rep_origin     ori: high-copy-number ColE1/pMB1/pBR322/pUC origin of replication
>Addgene plasmid #69022 | EBFP2-Cx30 | depositor full sequence | sequence record 127476 | Full plasmid sequence
TAGTTATTAATAGTAATCAATTACGGGGTCATTAGTTCATAGCCCATATATGGAGTTCCGCGTTACATAA
CTTACGGTAAATGGCCCGCCTGGCTGACCGCCCAACGACCCCCGCCCATTGACGTCAATAATGACGTATG
TTCCCATAGTAACGCCAATAGGGACTTTCCATTGACGTCAATGGGTGGAGTATTTACGGTAAACTGCCCA
CTTGGCAGTACATCAAGTGTATCATATGCCAAGTACGCCCCCTATTGACGTCAATGACGGTAAATGGCCC
GCCTGGCATTATGCCCAGTACATGACCTTATGGGACTTTCCTACTTGGCAGTACATCTACGTATTAGTCA
TCGCTATTACCATGGTGATGCGGTTTTGGCAGTACATCAATGGGCGTGGATAGCGGTTTGACTCACGGGG
ATTTCCAAGTCTCCACCCCATTGACGTCAATGGGAGTTTGTTTTGGCACCAAAATCAACGGGACTTTCCA
AAATGTCGTAACAACTCCGCCCCATTGACGCAAATGGGCGGTAGGCGTGTACGGTGGGAGGTCTATATAA
GCAGAGCTGGTTTAGTGAACCGTCAGATCCGCTAGCGCTACCGGTCGCCACCATGGTGAGCAAGGGCGAG
GAGCTGTTCACCGGGGTGGTGCCCATCCTGGTCGAGCTGGACGGCGACGTAAACGGCCACAAGTTCAGCG
TGAGGGGCGAGGGCGAGGGCGATGCCACCAACGGCAAGCTGACCCTGAAGTTCATCTGCACCACCGGCAA
GCTGCCCGTGCCCTGGCCCACCCTCGTGACCACCCTGAGCCACGGCGTGCAGTGCTTCGCCCGCTACCCC
GACCACATGAAGCAGCACGACTTCTTCAAGTCCGCCATGCCCGAAGGCTACGTCCAGGAGCGCACCATCT
TCTTCAAGGACGACGGCACCTACAAGACCCGCGCCGAGGTGAAGTTCGAGGGCGACACCCTGGTGAACCG
CATCGAGCTGAAGGGCGTCGACTTCAAGGAGGACGGCAACATCCTGGGGCACAAGCTGGAGTACAACTTC
AACAGCCACAACATCTATATCATGGCCGTCAAGCAGAAGAACGGCATCAAGGTGAACTTCAAGATCCGCC
ACAACGTGGAGGACGGCAGCGTGCAGCTCGCCGACCACTACCAGCAGAACACCCCCATCGGCGACGGCCC
CGTGCTGCTGCCCGACAGCCACTACCTGAGCACCCAGTCCGTGCTGAGCAAAGACCCCAACGAGAAGCGC
GATCACATGGTCCTGCTGGAGTTCCGCACCGCCGCCGGGATCACTCTCGGCATGGACGAGCTGTACAAGT
CCGGACTCAGATCTCGAGCTCAGATGGATTGGGGGACGCTGCACACTTTCATCGGGGGTGTCAACAAACA
CTCCACCAGCATCGGGAAGGTGTGGATCACAGTCATCTTTATTTTCCGAGTCATGATCCTCGTGGTGGCT
GCCCAGGAAGTGTGGGGTGACGAGCAAGAGGACTTCGTCTGCAACACACTGCAACCGGGATGCAAAAATG
TGTGCTATGACCACTTTTTCCCGGTGTCCCACATCCGGCTGTGGGCCCTCCAGCTGATCTTCGTCTCCAC
CCCAGCGCTGCTGGTGGCCATGCATGTGGCCTACTACAGGCACGAAACCACTCGCAAGTTCAGGCGAGGA
GAGAAGAGGAATGATTTCAAAGACATAGAGGACATTAAAAAGCAGAAGGTTCGGATAGAGGGGTCGCTGT
GGTGGACGTACACCAGCAGCATCTTTTTCCGAATCATCTTTGAAGCAGCCTTTATGTATGTGTTTTACTT
CCTTTACAATGGGTACCACCTGCCCTGGGTGTTGAAATGTGGGATTGACCCCTGCCCCAACCTTGTTGAC
TGCTTTATTTCTAGGCCAACAGAGAAGACCGTGTTTACCATTTTTATGATTTCTGCGTCTGTGATTTGCA
TGCTGCTTAACGTGGCAGAGTTGTGCTACCTGCTGCTGAAAGTGTGTTTTAGGAGATCAAAGAGAGCACA
GACGCAAAAAAATCACCCCAATCATGCCCTAAAGGAGAGTAAGCAGAATGAAATGAATGAGCTGATTTCA
GATAGTGGTCAAAATGCAATCACAGGTTTCCCAAGCTAAGAGCTCAAGCTTCGAATTCTGCAGTCGACGG
TACCGCGGGCCCGGGATCCACCGGATCTAGATAACTGATCATAATCAGCCATACCACATTTGTAGAGGTT
TTACTTGCTTTAAAAAACCTCCCACACCTCCCCCTGAACCTGAAACATAAAATGAATGCAATTGTTGTTG
TTAACTTGTTTATTGCAGCTTATAATGGTTACAAATAAAGCAATAGCATCACAAATTTCACAAATAAAGC
ATTTTTTTCACTGCATTCTAGTTGTGGTTTGTCCAAACTCATCAATGTATCTTAACGCGTAAATTGTAAG
CGTTAATATTTTGTTAAAATTCGCGTTAAATTTTTGTTAAATCAGCTCATTTTTTAACCAATAGGCCGAA
ATCGGCAAAATCCCTTATAAATCAAAAGAATAGACCGAGATAGGGT
[37 nt withheld, positions 2567-2603]
AAAGAACGTGGACTCCAACGTCAAAGG
[49 nt withheld, positions 2631-2679]
T
[91 nt withheld, positions 2681-2771]
G
[124 nt withheld, positions 2773-2896]
CAGGTGGCACTTTTCGGGGAAATGTGCGCGGAACCCCTATTTGTTTATTTTTCTAAATACATTCAAATAT
GTATCCGCTCATGAGACAATAACCCTGATAAATGCTTCAATAATATTGAAAAAGGAAGAGTCCTGAGGCG
GAAAGAACCAGCTGTGGAATGTGTGTCAGTTAGGGTGTGGAAAGTCCCCAGGCTCCCCAGCAGGCAGAAG
TATGCAAAGCATGCATCTCAATTAGTCAGCAACCAGGTGTGGAAAGTCCCCAGGCTCCCCAGCAGGCAGA
AGTATGCAAAGCATGCATCTCAATTAGTCAGCAACCATAGTCCCGCCCCTAACTCCGCCCATCCCGCCCC
TAACTCCGCCCAGTTCCGCCCATTCTCCGCCCCATGGCTGACTAATTTTTTTTATTTATGCAGAGGCCGA
GGCCGCCTCGGCCTCTGAGCTATTCCAGAAGTAGTGAGGAGGCTTTTTTGGAGGCCTAGGCTTTTGCAAA
GATCGATCAAGAGACAGGATGAGGATCGTTTCGCATGATTGAACAAGATGGATTGCACGCAGGTTCTCCG
GCCGCTTGGGTGGAGAGGCTATTCGGCTATGACTGGGCACAACAGACAATCGGCTGCTCTGATGCCGCCG
TGTTCCGGCTGTCAGCGCAGGGGCGCCCGGTTCTTTTTGTCAAGACCGACCTGTCCGGTGCCCTGAATGA
ACTGCAAGACGAGGCAGCGCGGCTATCGTGGCTGGCCACGACGGGCGTTCCTTGCGCAGCTGTGCTCGAC
GTTGTCACTGAAGCGGGAAGGGACTGGCTGCTATTGGGCGAAGTGCCGGGGCAGGATCTCCTGTCATCTC
ACCTTGCTCCTGCCGAGAAAGTATCCATCATGGCTGATGCAATGCGGCGGCTGCATACGCTTGATCCGGC
TACCTGCCCATTCGACCACCAAGCGAAACATCGCATCGAGCGAGCACGTACTCGGATGGAAGCCGGTCTT
GTCGATCAGGATGATCTGGACGAAGAGCATCAGGGGCTCGCGCCAGCCGAACTGTTCGCCAGGCTCAAGG
CGAGCATGCCCGACGGCGAGGATCTCGTCGTGACCCATGGCGATGCCTGCTTGCCGAATATCATGGTGGA
AAATGGCCGCTTTTCTGGATTCATCGACTGTGGCCGGCTGGGTGTGGCGGACCGCTATCAGGACATAGCG
TTGGCTACCCGTGATATTGCTGAAGAGCTTGGCGGCGAATGGGCTGACCGCTTCCTCGTGCTTTACGGTA
TCGCCGCTCCCGATTCGCAGCGCATCGCCTTCTATCGCCTTCTTGACGAGTTCTTCTGAGCGGGACTCTG
GGGTTCGAAATGACCGACCAAGCGACGCCCAACCTGCCATCACGAGATTTCGATTCCACCGCCGCCTTCT
ATGAAAGGTTGGGCTTCGGAATCGTTTTCCGGGACGCCGGCTGGATGATCCTCCAGCGCGGGGATCTCAT
GCTGGAGTTCTTCGCCCACCCTAGGGGGAGGCTAACTGAAACACGGAAGGAGACAATACCGGAAGGAACC
CGCGCTATGACGGCAATAAAAAGACAGAATAAAACGCACGGTGTTGGGTCGTTTGTTCATAAACGCGGGG
TTCGGTCCCAGGGCTGGCACTCTGTCGATACCCCACCGAGACCCCATTGGGGCCAATACGCCCGCGTTTC
TTCCTTTTCCCCACCCCACCCCCCAAGTTCGGGTGAAGGCCCAGGGCTCGCAGCCAACGTCGGGGCGGCA
GGCCCTGCCATAGCCTCAGGTTACTCATATATACTTTAGATTGATTTAAAACTTCATTTTTAATTTAAAA
GGATCTAGGTGAAGATCCTTTTTGATAATCTCATGACCAAAATCCCTTAACGTGAGTTTTCGTTCCACTG
AGCGTCAGACCCCGTAGAAAAGATCAAAGGATCTTCTTGAGATCCTTTTTTTCTGCGCGTAATCTGCTGC
TTGCAAACAAAAAAACCACCGCTACCAGCGGTGGTTTGTTTGCCGGATCAAGAGCTACCAACTCTTTTTC
CGAAGGTAACTGGCTTCAGCAGAGCGCAGATACCAAATACTGTCCTTCTAGTGTAGCCGTAGTTAGGCCA
CCACTTCAAGAACTCTGTAGCACCGCCTACATACCTCGCTCTGCTAATCCTGTTACCAGTGGCTGCTGCC
AGTGGCGATAAGTCGTGTCTTACCGGGTTGGACTCAAGACGATAGTTACCGGATAAGGCGCAGCGGTCGG
GCTGAACGGGGGGTTCGTGCACACAGCCCAGCTTGGAGCGAACGACCTACACCGAACTGAGATACCTACA
GCGTGAGCTATGAGAAAGCGCCACGCTTCCCGAAGGGAGAAAGGCGGACAGGTATCCGGTAAGCGGCAGG
GTCGGAACAGGAGAGCGCACGAGGGAGCTTCCAGGGGGAAACGCCTGGTATCTTTATAGTCCTGTCGGGT
TTCGCCACCTCTGACTTGAGCGTCGATTTTTGTGATGCTCGTCAGGGGGGCGGAGCCTATGGAAAAACGC
CAGCAACGCGGCCTTTTTACGGTTCCTGGCCTTTTGCTGGCCTTTTGCTCACATGTTCTTTCCTGCGTTA
TCCCCTGATTCTGTGGATAACCGTATTACCGCCATGCAT
