>Addgene plasmid #69022 | EBFP2-Cx30 | addgene partial sequence | sequence record 127477 | CMV-F 5'-CGCAAATGGGCGGTAGGCGTG-3'
AGCAGAGCTGGTTTAGTGAACCGTCAGATCCGCTAGCGCTACCGGTCGCCACCATGGTGAGCAAGGGCGA
GGAGCTGTTCACCGGGGTGGTGCCCATCCTGGTCGAGCTGGACGGCGACGTAAACGGCCACAAGTTCAGC
GTGAGGGGCGAGGGCGAGGGCGATGCCACCAACGGCAAGCTGACCCTGAAGTTCATCTGCACCACCGGCA
AGCTGCCCGTGCCCTGGCCCACCCTCGTGACCACCCTGAGCCACGGCGTGCAGTGCTTCGCCCGCTACCC
CGACCACATGAAGCAGCACGACTTCTTCAAGTCCGCCATGCCCGAAGGCTACGTCCAGGAGCGCACCATC
TTCTTCAAGGACGACGGCACCTACAAGACCCGCGCCGAGGTGAAGTTCGAGGGCGACACCCTGGTGAACC
GCATCGAGCTGAAGGGCGTCGACTTCAAGGAGGACGGCAACATCCTGGGGCACAAGCTGGAGTACAACTT
CAACAGCCACAACATCTATATCATGGCCGTCAAGCAGAAGAACGGCATCAAGGTGAACTTCAAGATCCGC
CACAACGTGGAGGACGGCAGCGTGCAGCTCGCCGACCACTACCAGCAGAACACCCCCATCGGCGACGGCC
CCGTGCTGCTGCCCGACAGCCACTACCTGAGCACCCAGTCCGTGCTGAGCAAAGACCCCAACGAGAAGCG
CGATCACATGGTCCTGCTGGAGTTCCGCACCGCCGCCGGGATCACTCTCGGCATGGACGAGCTGTACAAG
TCCGGACTCAGATCTCGAGCTCAGATGGATTGGGGGACGCTGCACACTTTCATCGGGGGTGTCAACAAAC
ACTCCACCAGCATCGGGAAGGTGTGGATCACAGTCATCTTTATTTTCCGAGTCATGATCCTCGTGGTGGC
TGCCCAGGAAGTGTGGGGTGACGAGCAAGAGGACTTCGTCTGCAACACACTGCAACCGGGATGCAAAAAT
GTGTGCTATGACCACTTTTTCCCGGTGTCCCACATCCGGCTGTGGGCCCTCCAGCTGATCTTCGTCTCCA
CCCCAGCGCTGCTGGTGGCCATGCATGTGGCCTACTACAGGCACGAAACCACTCGC
