>Addgene plasmid #69022 | EBFP2-Cx30 | addgene partial sequence | sequence record 127478 | pEGFP-R 5'-acctctacaaatgtggtatg-3'
CTAGATCCGGTGGATCCCGGGCCCGCGGTACCGTCGACTGCAGAATTCGAAGCTTGAGCTCTTAGCTTGG
GAAACCTGTGATTGCATTTTGACCACTATCTGAAATCAGCTCATTCATTTCATTCTGCTTACTCTCCTTT
AGGGCATGATTGGGGTGATTTTTTTGCGTCTGTGCTCTCTTTGATCTCCTAAAACACACTTTCAGCAGCA
GGTAGCACAACTCTGCCACGTTAAGCAGCATGCAAATCACAGACGCAGAAATCATAAAAATGGTAAACAC
GGTCTTCTCTGTTGGCCTAGAAATAAAGCAGTCAACAAGGTTGGGGCAGGGGTCAATCCCACATTTCAAC
ACCCAGGGCAGGTGGTACCCATTGTAAAGGAAGTAAAACACATACATAAAGGCTGCTTCAAAGATGATTC
GGAAAAAGATGCTGCTGGTGTACGTCCACCACAGCGACCCCTCTATCCGAACCTTCTGCTTTTTAATGTC
CTCTATGTCTTTGAAATCATTCCTCTTCTCTCCTCGCCTGAACTTGCGAGTGGTTTCGTGCCTGTAGTAG
GCCACATGCATGGCCACCAGCAGCGCTGGGGTGGAGACGAAGATCAGCTGGAGGGCCCACAGCCGGATGT
GGGACACCGGGAAAAAGTGGTCATAGCACACATTTTTGCATCCCGGTTGCAGTGTGTTGCAGACGAAGTC
CTCTTGCTCGTCACCCCACACTTCCTGGGCAGCCACCACGAGGATCATGACTCGGAAAATAAAGATGACT
GTGATCCACACCTTCCCGATGCTGGTGGAGTGTTTGTTGACACCCCCGATGAAAGTGTGCAGCGTCCCCC
AATCCATCTGAGCTCGAGATCTGAGTCCGGACTTGTACAGCT
